>Addgene plasmid #142466 | TFORF0155 | addgene full sequence | sequence record 397215 | Addgene NGS Result
TTAATGTAGTCTTATGCAATACTCTTGTAGTCTTGCAACATGGTAACGATGAGTTAGCAACATGCCTTAC
AAGGAGAGAAAAAGCACCGTGCATGCCGATTGGTGGAAGTAAGGTGGTACGATCGTGCCTTATTAGGAAG
GCAACAGACGGGTCTGACATGGATTGGACGAACCACTGAATTGCCGCATTGCAGAGATATTGTATTTAAG
TGCCTAGCTCGATACATAAACGGGTCTCTCTGGTTAGACCAGATCTGAGCCTGGGAGCTCTCTGGCTAAC
TAGGGAACCCACTGCTTAAGCCTCAATAAAGCTTGCCTTGAGTGCTTCAAGTAGTGTGTGCCCGTCTGTT
GTGTGACTCTGGTAACTAGAGATCCCTCAGACCCTTTTAGTCAGTGTGGAAAATCTCTAGCAGTGGCGCC
CGAACAGGGACTTGAAAGCGAAAGGGAAACCAGAGGAGCTCTCTCGACGCAGGACTCGGCTTGCTGAAGC
GCGCACGGCAAGAGGCGAGGGGCGGCGACTGGTGAGTACGCCAAAAATTTTGACTAGCGGAGGCTAGAAG
GAGAGAGATGGGTGCGAGAGCGTCAGTATTAAGCGGGGGAGAATTAGATCGCGATGGGAAAAAATTCGGT
TAAGGCCAGGGGGAAAGAAAAAATATAAATTAAAACATATAGTATGGGCAAGCAGGGAGCTAGAACGATT
CGCAGTTAATCCTGGCCTGTTAGAAACATCAGAAGGCTGTAGACAAATACTGGGACAGCTACAACCATCC
CTTCAGACAGGATCAGAAGAACTTAGATCATTATATAATACAGTAGCAACCCTCTATTGTGTGCATCAAA
GGATAGAGATAAAAGACACCAAGGAAGCTTTAGACAAGATAGAGGAAGAGCAAAACAAAAGTAAGACCAC
CGCACAGCAAGCGGCCGCTGATCTTCAGACCTGGAGGAGGAGATATGAGGGACAATTGGAGAAGTGAATT
ATATAAATATAAAGTAGTAAAAATTGAACCATTAGGAGTAGCACCCACCAAGGCAAAGAGAAGAGTGGTG
CAGAGAGAAAAAAGAGCAGTGGGAATAGGAGCTTTGTTCCTTGGGTTCTTGGGAGCAGCAGGAAGCACTA
TGGGCGCAGCGTCAATGACGCTGACGGTACAGGCCAGACAATTATTGTCTGGTATAGTGCAGCAGCAGAA
CAATTTGCTGAGGGCTATTGAGGCGCAACAGCATCTGTTGCAACTCACAGTCTGGGGCATCAAGCAGCTC
CAGGCAAGAATCCTGGCTGTGGAAAGATACCTAAAGGATCAACAGCTCCTGGGGATTTGGGGTTGCTCTG
GAAAACTCATTTGCACCACTGCTGTGCCTTGGAATGCTAGTTGGAGTAATAAATCTCTGGAACAGATTTG
GAATCACACGACCTGGATGGAGTGGGACAGAGAAATTAACAATTACACAAGCTTAATACACTCCTTAATT
GAAGAATCGCAAAACCAGCAAGAAAAGAATGAACAAGAATTATTGGAATTAGATAAATGGGCAAGTTTGT
GGAATTGGTTTAACATAACAAATTGGCTGTGGTATATAAAATTATTCATAATGATAGTAGGAGGCTTGGT
AGGTTTAAGAATAGTTTTTGCTGTACTTTCTATAGTGAATAGAGTTAGGCAGGGATATTCACCATTATCG
TTTCAGACCCACCTCCCAACCCCGAGGGGACCCATGCATTGCATCTCAATTAGTCAGCAACCAGGTGTGG
AAAGTCCCCAGGCTCCCCAGCAGGCAGAAGTATGCAAAGCATGCGTCTCAATTAGTCAGCAACCATAGTC
CCGCCCCTAACTCCGCCCATCCCGCCCCTAACTCCGCCCAGTTCCGCCCATTCTCCGCCCCATGGCTGAC
TAATTTTTTTTATTTATGCAGAGGCCGAGGCCGCCTCGGCCTCTGAGCTATTCCAGAAGTAGTGAGGAGG
CTTTTTTGGAGGCCTAGGCTTTTGCAAAAAGCTTTCTAGAGGTACCACCGGAGCTTACCATGACCGAGTA
CAAGCCCACGGTGCGCCTCGCCACCCGCGACGACGTCCCCAGGGCCGTACGCACCCTCGCCGCCGCGTTC
GCCGACTACCCCGCCACGCGCCACACCGTCGATCCGGACCGCCACATCGAGCGGGTCACCGAGCTGCAAG
AACTCTTCCTCACGCGCGTCGGGCTCGACATCGGCAAGGTGTGGGTCGCGGACGACGGCGCCGCCGTGGC
GGTCTGGACCACGCCGGAGAGCGTCGAAGCGGGGGCGGTGTTCGCCGAGATCGGCCCGCGCATGGCCGAG
TTGAGCGGTTCCCGGCTGGCCGCGCAGCAACAGATGGAAGGCCTCCTGGCGCCGCACCGGCCCAAGGAGC
CCGCGTGGTTCCTGGCCACCGTCGGCGTCTCGCCCGACCACCAGGGCAAGGGTCTGGGCAGCGCCGTCGT
GCTCCCCGGAGTGGAGGCGGCCGAGCGCGCCGGGGTGCCCGCCTTCCTGGAGACCTCCGCGCCCCGCAAC
CTCCCCTTCTACGAGCGGCTCGGCTTCACCGTCACCGCCGACGTCGAGGTGCCCGAAGGACCGCGCACCT
GGTGCATGACCCGCAAGCCCGGTGCCAGTTAACGAATTCTAGATCTTGAGACAAATGGCAGTATTCATCC
ACAATTTTAAAAGAAAAGGGGGGATTGGGGGGTACAGTGCAGGGGAAAGAATAGTAGACATAATAGCAAC
AGACATACAAACTAAAGAATTACAAAAACAAATTACAAAAATTCAAAATTTTCGGGTTTATTACAGGGAC
AGCAGAGATCCACTTTGGCGCCGGCTCGAGGCCTGCAGGTGCAAAGATGGATAAAGTTTTAAACAGAGAG
GAATCTTTGCAGCTAATGGACCTTCTAGGTCTTGAAAGGAGTGGGAATTGGCTCCGGTGCCCGTCAGTGG
GCAGAGCGCACATCGCCCACAGTCCCCGAGAAGTTGGGGGGAGGGGTCGGCAATTGAACCGGTGCCTAGA
GAAGGTGGCGCGGGGTAAACTGGGAAAGTGATGTCGTGTACTGGCTCCGCCTTTTTCCCGAGGGTGGGGG
AGAACCGTATATAAGTGCAGTAGTCGCCGTGAACGTTCTTTTTCGCAACGGGTTTGCCGCCAGAACACAG
GTAAGTGCCGTGTGTGGTTCCCGCGGGCCTGGCCTCTTTACGGGTTATGGCCCTTGCGTGCCTTGAATTA
CTTCCACCTGGCTGCAGTACGTGATTCTTGATCCCGAGCTTCGGGTTGGAAGTGGGTGGGAGAGTTCGAG
GCCTTGCGCTTAAGGAGCCCCTTCGCCTCGTGCTTGAGTTGAGGCCTGGCCTGGGCGCTGGGGCCGCCGC
GTGCGAATCTGGTGGCACCTTCGCGCCTGTCTCGCTGCTTTCGATAAGTCTCTAGCCATTTAAAATTTTT
GATGACCTGCTGCGACGCTTTTTTTCTGGCAAGATAGTCTTGTAAATGCGGGCCAAGATCTGCACACTGG
TATTTCGGTTTTTGGGGCCGCGGGCGGCGACGGGGCCCGTGCGTCCCAGCGCACATGTTCGGCGAGGCGG
GGCCTGCGAGCGCGGCCACCGAGAATCGGACGGGGGTAGTCTCAAGCTGGCCGGCCTGCTCTGGTGCCTG
GCCTCGCGCCGCCGTGTATCGCCCCGCCCTGGGCGGCAAGGCTGGCCCGGTCGGCACCAGTTGCGTGAGC
GGAAAGATGGCCGCTTCCCGGCCCTGCTGCAGGGAGCTCAAAATGGAGGACGCGGCGCTCGGGAGAGCGG
GCGGGTGAGTCACCCACACAAAGGAAAAGGGCCTTTCCGTCCTCAGCCGTCGCTTCATGTGACTCCACGG
AGTACCGGGCGCCGTCCAGGCACCTCGATTAGTTCTCGAGCTTTTGGAGTACGTCGTCTTTAGGTTGGGG
GGAGGGGTTTTATGCGATGGAGTTTCCCCACACTGAGTGGGTGGAGACTGAAGTTAGGCCAGCTTGGCAC
TTGATGTAATTCTCCTTGGAATTTGCCCTTTTTGAGTTTGGATCTTGGTTCATTCTCAAGCCTCAGACAG
TGGTTCAAAGTTTTTTTCTTCCATTTCAGGTGTCGTGAGGCTAGCACCGCCACCATGACCCGAAGTTGCT
CCGCAGTGGGCTGCAGCACCCGTGACACCGTGCTCAGCCGGGAGCGCGGCCTCTCCTTCCACCAATTTCC
AACTGATACCATACAGCGCTCAAAATGGATCAGGGCTGTTAATCGTGTGGACCCCAGAAGCAAAAAGATT
TGGATTCCAGGACCAGGTGCTATACTGTGTTCCAAACATTTTCAAGAAAGTGACTTTGAGTCATATGGCA
TAAGAAGAAAGCTGAAAAAAGGAGCTGTGCCTTCTGTTTCTCTATACAAGATTCCTCAAGGTGTACATCT
TAAAGGTAAAGCAAGACAAAAAATCCTAAAACAACCTCTTCCAGACAATTCTCAAGAAGTTGCTACTGAG
GACCATAACTATAGTTTAAAGACACCTTTGACGATAGGTGCAGAGAAACTGGCTGAGGTGCAACAAATGT
TACAAGTGTCCAAAAAAAGACTTATCTCCGTAAAGAACTACAGGATGATCAAGAAGAGAAAGGGTTTACG
ATTAATTGATGCACTTGTAGAAGAGAAACTACTTTCTGAAGAAACAGAGTGTCTGCTACGAGCTCAATTT
TCAGATTTTAAGTGGGAGTTATATAATTGGAGAGAAACAGATGAGTACTCCGCAGAAATGAAACAATTTG
CATGTACACTCTACTTGTGCAGTAGCAAAGTCTATGATTATGTAAGAAAGATTCTTAAGCTGCCTCATTC
TTCCATCCTCAGAACGTGGTTATCCAAATGCCAACCCAGTCCAGGTTTCAACAGCAACATTTTTTCTTTT
CTTCAACGAAGAGTAGAGAATGGAGATCAGCTCTATCAATACTGTTCATTGTTAATAAAAAGTATGCCTC
TCAAGCAACAGCTTCAGTGGGATCCTAGCAGTCACAGTTTGCAGGGGTTTATGGACTTTGGTCTTGGAAA
ACTTGATGCTGATGAAACGCCACTTGCTTCAGAAACTGTTTTGTTAATGGCAGTGGGTATTTTTGGCCAT
TGGAGAACACCTCTTGGTTATTTTTTTGTAAACAGAGCATCTGGATATTTGCAGGCTCAGCTGCTTCGTC
TGACTATTGGTAAACTGAGTGACATAGGAATCACAGTTCTGGCTGTTACATCTGATGCCACAGCACATAG
TGTTCAGATGGCAAAAGCATTGGGGATACATATTGATGGAGACGACATGAAATGTACATTTCAGCATCCT
TCATCTTCTAGTCAACAGATTGCATACTTCTTTGACTCTTGCCACTTGCTAAGATTAATAAGAAATGCAT
TTCAGAATTTTCAAAGCATTCAGTTTATTAATGGTATAGCACATTGGCAGCACCTCGTGGAGTTAGTAGC
ACTGGAGGAACAGGAATTATCAAATATGGAAAGAATACCAAGTACACTTGCAAATTTGAAAAATCATGTA
CTGAAAGTGAATAGTGCCACCCAACTCTTTAGTGAGAGTGTAGCCAGTGCATTAGAATATTTGTTATCCT
TAGACCTGCCACCTTTTCAAAACTGTATTGGTACCATCCATTTTTTACGTTTAATTAACAATCTGTTTGA
CATCTTTAATAGTAGGAACTGTTATGGAAAGGGACTTAAAGGGCCTCTGTTGCCTGAAACTTACAGTAAA
ATAAACCACGTGTTAATTGAAGCCAAGACTATTTTTGTTACATTATCTGACACTAGCAATAATCAAATAA
TTAAAGGTAAGCAAAAACTAGGATTCCTGGGATTTTTGCTCAATGCTGAGAGCTTAAAATGGCTCTACCA
AAATTATGTTTTCCCAAAGGTCATGCCTTTTCCTTATCTTCTGACTTACAAATTCAGTCATGATCATCTG
GAATTATTTCTAAAGATGCTTAGGCAGGTATTAGTAACAAGTTCTAGCCCTACCTGCATGGCATTCCAGA
AAGCTTACTATAATTTGGAGACCAGATACAAATTTCAAGATGAAGTTTTTCTAAGCAAAGTAAGCATCTT
TGACATTTCAATTGCTCGAAGGAAAGACTTGGCGCTTTGGACAGTTCAACGTCAGTATGGTGTCAGCGTT
ACAAAGACTGTCTTTCACGAAGAGGGTATTTGTCAAGACTGGTCTCATTGTTCACTAAGTGAGGCATTAC
TAGACCTGTCAGATCATAGGCGAAATCTCATCTGTTATGCTGGTTATGTTGCAAACAAGTTATCAGCTCT
TTTAACTTGTGAGGACTGCATCACTGCACTGTATGCATCGGATCTCAAAGCCTCTAAAATTGGGTCACTA
TTATTTGTTAAAAAGAAGAATGGTTTGCATTTTCCTTCAGAAAGTCTGTGTCGGGTCATAAATATTTGTG
AGCGAGTTGTAAGAACCCATTCAAGAATGGCAATTTTTGAACTAGTTTCTAAACAAAGGGAATTGTATCT
TCAACAGAAAATATTATGTGAGCTTTCTGGGCATATTAATCTTTTTGTAGATGTGAATAAGCATCTCTTT
GATGGAGAAGTGTGTGCCATCAATCACTTTGTCAAGTTGCTAAAGGATATAATAATCTGTTTCTTAAATA
TCAGAGCTAAAAATGTTGCACAGAATCCTTTAAAACATCATTCAGAGAGAACTGATATGAAAACTTTATC
AAGGAAACACTGGTCATCTGTACAGGATTATAAATGTTCAAGTTTTGCTAATACCAGTAGTAAATTCAGG
CATTTGCTAAGTAACGATGGATATCCATTCAAATAGTAATGAACTAGTCCGTAACTTGAAAGTATTTCGA
TTTCTTGGCTTTATATATCTTGTGGAAAGGACGACACTAACTATTGTAGGGATACGGTACGCGTTAAGTC
GACAATCAACCTCTGGATTACAAAATTTGTGAAAGATTGACTGGTATTCTTAACTATGTTGCTCCTTTTA
CGCTATGTGGATACGCTGCTTTAATGCCTTTGTATCATGCTATTGCTTCCCGTATGGCTTTCATTTTCTC
CTCCTTGTATAAATCCTGGTTGCTGTCTCTTTATGAGGAGTTGTGGCCCGTTGTCAGGCAACGTGGCGTG
GTGTGCACTGTGTTTGCTGACGCAACCCCCACTGGTTGGGGCATTGCCACCACCTGTCAGCTCCTTTCCG
GGACTTTCGCTTTCCCCCTCCCTATTGCCACGGCGGAACTCATCGCCGCCTGCCTTGCCCGCTGCTGGAC
AGGGGCTCGGCTGTTGGGCACTGACAATTCCGTGGTGTTGTCGGGGAAATCATCGTCCTTTCCTTGGCTG
CTCGCCTGTGTTGCCACCTGGATTCTGCGCGGGACGTCCTTCTGCTACGTCCCTTCGGCCCTCAATCCAG
CGGACCTTCCTTCCCGCGGCCTGCTGCCGGCTCTGCGGCCTCTTCCGCGTCTTCGCCTTCGCCCTCAGAC
GAGTCGGATCTCCCTTTGGGCCGCCTCCCCGCGTCGACTTTAAGACCAATGACTTACAAGGCAGCTGTAG
ATCTTAGCCACTTTTTAAAAGAAAAGGGGGGACTGGAAGGGCTAATTCACTCCCAACGAAGACAAGATCT
GCTTTTTGCTTGTACTGGGTCTCTCTGGTTAGACCAGATCTGAGCCTGGGAGCTCTCTGGCTAACTAGGG
AACCCACTGCTTAAGCCTCAATAAAGCTTGCCTTGAGTGCTTCAAGTAGTGTGTGCCCGTCTGTTGTGTG
ACTCTGGTAACTAGAGATCCCTCAGACCCTTTTAGTCAGTGTGGAAAATCTCTAGCAGTACGTATAGTAG
TTCATGTCATCTTATTATTCAGTATTTATAACTTGCAAAGAAATGAATATCAGAGAGTGAGAGGAACTTG
TTTATTGCAGCTTATAATGGTTACAAATAAAGCAATAGCATCACAAATTTCACAAATAAAGCATTTTTTT
CACTGCATTCTAGTTGTGGTTTGTCCAAACTCATCAATGTATCTTATCATGTCTGGCTCTAGCTATCCCG
CCCCTAACTCCGCCCATCCCGCCCCTAACTCCGCCCAGTTCCGCCCATTCTCCGCCCCATGGCTGACTAA
TTTTTTTTATTTATGCAGAGGCCGAGGCCGCCTCGGCCTCTGAGCTATTCCAGAAGTAGTGAGGAGGCTT
TTTTGGAGGCCTAGGGACGTACCCAATTCGCCCTATAGTGAGTCGTATTACGCGCGCTCACTGGCCGTCG
TTTTACAACGTCGTGACTGGGAAAACCCTGGCGTTACCCAACTTAATCGCCTTGCAGCACATCCCCCTTT
CGCCAGCTGGCGTAATAGCGAAGAGGCCCGCACCGATCGCCCTTCCCAACAGTTGCGCAGCCTGAATGGC
GAATGGG
[124 nt withheld, positions 8408-8531]
C
[91 nt withheld, positions 8533-8623]
A
[49 nt withheld, positions 8625-8673]
CCTTTGACGTTGGAGTCCACGTTCTTT
[37 nt withheld, positions 8701-8737]
ACCCTATCTCGGTCTATTCTTTTGATTTATAAGGGATTTTGCCGATTTCGGCCTATTGGTTAAAAAATGA
GCTGATTTAACAAAAATTTAACGCGAATTTTAACAAAATATTAACGCTTACAATTTAGGTGGCACTTTTC
GGGGAAATGTGCGCGGAACCCCTATTTGTTTATTTTTCTAAATACATTCAAATATGTATCCGCTCATGAG
ACAATAACCCTGATAAATGCTTCAATAATATTGAAAAAGGAAGAGTATGAGTATTCAACATTTCCGTGTC
GCCCTTATTCCCTTTTTTGCGGCATTTTGCCTTCCTGTTTTTGCTCACCCAGAAACGCTGGTGAAAGTAA
AAGATGCTGAAGATCAGTTGGGTGCACGAGTGGGTTACATCGAACTGGATCTCAACAGCGGTAAGATCCT
TGAGAGTTTTCGCCCCGAAGAACGTTTTCCAATGATGAGCACTTTTAAAGTTCTGCTATGTGGCGCGGTA
TTATCCCGTATTGACGCCGGGCAAGAGCAACTCGGTCGCCGCATACACTATTCTCAGAATGACTTGGTTG
AGTACTCACCAGTCACAGAAAAGCATCTTACGGATGGCATGACAGTAAGAGAATTATGCAGTGCTGCCAT
AACCATGAGTGATAACACTGCGGCCAACTTACTTCTGACAACGATCGGAGGACCGAAGGAGCTAACCGCT
TTTTTGCACAACATGGGGGATCATGTAACTCGCCTTGATCGTTGGGAACCGGAGCTGAATGAAGCCATAC
CAAACGACGAGCGTGACACCACGATGCCTGTAGCAATGGCAACAACGTTGCGCAAACTATTAACTGGCGA
ACTACTTACTCTAGCTTCCCGGCAACAATTAATAGACTGGATGGAGGCGGATAAAGTTGCAGGACCACTT
CTGCGCTCGGCCCTTCCGGCTGGCTGGTTTATTGCTGATAAATCTGGAGCCGGTGAGCGTGGGTCTCGCG
GTATCATTGCAGCACTGGGGCCAGATGGTAAGCCCTCCCGTATCGTAGTTATCTACACGACGGGGAGTCA
GGCAACTATGGATGAACGAAATAGACAGATCGCTGAGATAGGTGCCTCACTGATTAAGCATTGGTAACTG
TCAGACCAAGTTTACTCATATATACTTTAGATTGATTTAAAACTTCATTTTTAATTTAAAAGGATCTAGG
TGAAGATCCTTTTTGATAATCTCATGACCAAAATCCCTTAACGTGAGTTTTCGTTCCACTGAGCGTCAGA
CCCCGTAGAAAAGATCAAAGGATCTTCTTGAGATCCTTTTTTTCTGCGCGTAATCTGCTGCTTGCAAACA
AAAAAACCACCGCTACCAGCGGTGGTTTGTTTGCCGGATCAAGAGCTACCAACTCTTTTTCCGAAGGTAA
CTGGCTTCAGCAGAGCGCAGATACCAAATACTGTTCTTCTAGTGTAGCCGTAGTTAGGCCACCACTTCAA
GAACTCTGTAGCACCGCCTACATACCTCGCTCTGCTAATCCTGTTACCAGTGGCTGCTGCCAGTGGCGAT
AAGTCGTGTCTTACCGGGTTGGACTCAAGACGATAGTTACCGGATAAGGCGCAGCGGTCGGGCTGAACGG
GGGGTTCGTGCACACAGCCCAGCTTGGAGCGAACGACCTACACCGAACTGAGATACCTACAGCGTGAGCT
ATGAGAAAGCGCCACGCTTCCCGAAGGGAGAAAGGCGGACAGGTATCCGGTAAGCGGCAGGGTCGGAACA
GGAGAGCGCACGAGGGAGCTTCCAGGGGGAAACGCCTGGTATCTTTATAGTCCTGTCGGGTTTCGCCACC
TCTGACTTGAGCGTCGATTTTTGTGATGCTCGTCAGGGGGGCGGAGCCTATGGAAAAACGCCAGCAACGC
GGCCTTTTTACGGTTCCTGGCCTTTTGCTGGCCTTTTGCTCACATGTTCTTTCCTGCGTTATCCCCTGAT
TCTGTGGATAACCGTATTACCGCCTTTGAGTGAGCTGATACCGCTCGCCGCAGCCGAACGACCGAGCGCA
GCGAGTCAGTGAGCGAGGAAGCGGAAGAGCGCCCAATACGCAAACCGCCTCTCCCCGCGCGTTGGCCGAT
TCATTAATGCAGCTGGCACGACAGGTTTCCCGACTGGAAAGCGGGCAGTGAGCGCAACGCAATTAATGTG
AGTTAGCTCACTCATTAGGCACCCCAGGCTTTACACTTTATGCTTCCGGCTCGTATGTTGTGTGGAATTG
TGAGCGGATAACAATTTCACACAGGAAACAGCTATGACCATGATTACGCCAAGCGCGCAATTAACCCTCA
CTAAAGGGAACAAAAGCTGGAGCTGCAAGC
Features (pLannotate 1.2.2; 31 found; start..end, strand, type, name):
      5..231     +  promoter       RSV promoter: Rous sarcoma virus enhancer/promoter
    232..412     +  LTR            5' LTR (truncated): truncated 5' long terminal repeat (LTR) from HIV-1
    459..584     +  misc_feature   HIV-1 Ψ: packaging signal of human immunodeficiency virus type 1
    568..931     +  CDS            HIV-1 gag (fragment): gag protein from human immunodeficiency virus 1; gag
   1077..1310    +  misc_feature   RRE: The Rev response element (RRE) of HIV-1 allows for Rev-dependent mRNA export from the nucleus to the cytoplasm.
   1687..1713    +  CDS            Rev (fragment): human immunodeficiency virus 1 (HIV-1) Rev protein; rev; enhances nuclear export of unspliced and incompletely spliced viral mRNAs
   1720..1743    +  promoter       SV40 promoter (fragment): SV40 early promoter
   1744..1815    +  promoter       SV40 promoter (fragment): SV40 enhancer and early promoter
   1839..1974    +  rep_origin     SV40 ori: SV40 origin of replication
   2020..2616    +  CDS            PuroR (fragment): puromycin N-acetyltransferase; pac from Streptomyces; confers resistance to puromycin
   2665..2782    +  misc_feature   cPPT/CTS: central polypurine tract and central termination sequence of HIV-1
   2847..2913    +  CDS            small t antigen (fragment): SV40 (simian virus 40) small t antigen
   2920..4098    +  promoter       EF-1α promoter: strong constitutive promoter for human elongation factor EF-1α
   4115..6823    +  CDS            THAP9: THAP9_HUMAN - Experimental evidence at protein level: Swiss-Prot protein existence level 1. Active transposase that specifically recognizes the bipartite 5'-TXXGGGX(A/T)-3' consensus motif and mediates transposition. From Homo sapiens (Human).
   6839..6892    +  promoter       U6 promoter (fragment): RNA polymerase III promoter for human U6 snRNA
   6934..7522    +  misc_feature   WPRE: woodchuck hepatitis virus posttranscriptional regulatory element
   7573..7592    +  misc_feature   cPPT/CTS (fragment): central polypurine tract and central termination sequence of HIV-1
   7594..7827    +  LTR            3' LTR (ΔU3): self-inactivating 3' long terminal repeat (LTR) from HIV-1
   7905..8026    +  polyA_signal   SV40 poly(A) signal: SV40 polyadenylation signal
   8066..8201    +  rep_origin     SV40 ori: SV40 origin of replication
   8222..8240    -  promoter       T7 promoter: promoter for bacteriophage T7 RNA polymerase
   8248..8403    +  CDS            lacZα (fragment): LacZα fragment of β-galactosidase; lacZ fragment
   8408..8836    +  rep_origin     f1 ori (sequence partly withheld): f1 bacteriophage origin of replication; arrow indicates direction of (+) strand synthesis
   8889..8993    +  promoter       AmpR promoter: bla
   8994..9854    +  CDS            AmpR: β-lactamase; bla; confers resistance to ampicillin, carbenicillin, and related antibiotics
  10025..10613   +  rep_origin     ori: high-copy-number ColE1/pMB1/pBR322/pUC origin of replication
  10796..10888   +  CDS            lacI (fragment): lac repressor; lacI; The lac repressor binds to the lac operator to inhibit transcription in E. coli. This inhibition can be relieved by adding lactose or isopropyl-β-D-thiogalactopyranoside (IPTG).
  10901..10922   +  protein_bind   CAP binding site: CAP binding activates transcription in the presence of cAMP. E. coli catabolite activator protein
  10937..10967   +  promoter       lac promoter: promoter for the E. coli lac operon
  10971..10993   +  protein_bind   lac operator (fragment): The lac repressor binds to the lac operator to inhibit transcription in E. coli. This inhibition can be relieved by adding lactose or isopropyl-β-D-thiogalactopyranoside (IPTG). lac repressor encoded by lacI
  11036..11054   +  promoter       T3 promoter: promoter for bacteriophage T3 RNA polymerase
