[The description below was written by a language model from this plasmid's Addgene catalogue record and pLannotate feature annotations shown in this document.]
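Description:
TFORF0155 is a third-generation-style, self-inactivating lentiviral expression plasmid built on the pLX_TRC317 backbone. It carries the human THAP9 open reading frame as one member of a barcoded transcription factor ORF collection. In bacteria it is maintained through a high-copy ColE1/pUC-type origin and selected with ampicillin via the β-lactamase gene. An f1 origin and residual lac, T7 and T3 cloning-vector elements are also present. The depositor notes a risk of recombination, which is common for plasmids carrying repeated LTR sequences.

The viral genome is transcribed from an RSV promoter fused to a truncated HIV-1 5' LTR. It includes the Ψ packaging signal with a short gag fragment, the Rev response element for Rev-dependent nuclear export, a cPPT/CTS element that aids nuclear import, and a ΔU3 3' LTR that inactivates LTR promoter activity after integration. An SV40 polyadenylation signal lies downstream. Within this unit there are two cassettes. An SV40 early promoter drives puromycin N-acetyltransferase for selecting transduced mammalian cells. The EF-1α promoter drives constitutive expression of THAP9, which the annotation describes as an active transposase that recognises a bipartite DNA motif. A WPRE follows the ORF to enhance transcript stability and expression.

According to the record, each construct in the collection carries a unique 24-bp barcode so that the transcription factor can be identified in pooled overexpression screens. The barcode is not annotated in the feature table, so its position cannot be stated from the record. The small U6, small t antigen and Rev fragments appear to be short annotation matches rather than functional parts.
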