Addgene plasmid #142466: TFORF0155
Purpose: Lentiviral vector for overexpressing transcription factor ORFs with unique 24-bp barcodes. Barcodes facilitate identification of transcription factors in pooled screens.
Depositing lab: Feng Zhang. Depositing organization: Broad Institute. Publication: A transcription factor atlas of directed differentiation. Joung J, Ma S, Tay T, Geiger-Schuller KR, Kirchgatterer PC, Verdine VK, Guo B, Arias-Garcia MA, Allen WE, Singh A, Kuksenko O, Abudayyeh OO, Gootenberg JS, Fu Z, Macrae RK, Buenrostro JD, Regev A, Zhang F. Cell. 2023 Jan 5;186(1):209-229.e26. doi: 10.1016/j.cell.2022.11.026. PubMed 36608654.
Backbone
  Vector backbone: pLX_TRC317
  Backbone manufacturer: Broad Institute Genetic Perturbation Platform
  Backbone size w/o insert (bp): 8264
  Vector type: Mammalian Expression, Lentiviral
  Selectable markers: Puromycin
Growth in bacteria
  Bacterial resistance: Ampicillin, 100 μg/mL
  Growth temperature: 37°C
  Growth strain: NEB Stable
  Copy number: High Copy
Gene/Insert
  Gene/Insert name: THAP9
  Species: H. sapiens (human)
  Insert size (bp): 2813
  Entrez Gene: THAP9 (a.k.a. hTh9)
  Promoter: EF1a
  Cloning method: Unknown
  Sequencing primers: 5′ GGGTGGAGACTGAAGTTAGGCCAG; 3′ CACATAGCGTAAAAGGAGCAACATAG
Terms and licenses: Academic/Nonprofit Terms; Industry Terms: Not Available to Industry
Depositor comments: NM_024672,ENST00000302236 . The transcription factor ORF portion of this plasmid was synthesized by Genewiz. Please test multiple small colonies in case of plasmid recombination. To make this collection available in a timely manner, a portion of this collection was not fully sequenced by Addgene. If an Addgene verified full plasmid sequence is not available, please contact us prior to placing an order to request the full sequence.
How to cite: TFORF0155 was a gift from Feng Zhang (Addgene plasmid # 142466 ; http://n2t.net/addgene:142466 ; RRID:Addgene_142466)
