>Addgene plasmid #142466 | TFORF0155 | depositor partial sequence | sequence record 279536 | Insert
ACCGCCACCATGACCCGAAGTTGCTCCGCAGTGGGCTGCAGCACCCGTGACACCGTGCTCAGCCGGGAGC
GCGGCCTCTCCTTCCACCAATTTCCAACTGATACCATACAGCGCTCAAAATGGATCAGGGCTGTTAATCG
TGTGGACCCCAGAAGCAAAAAGATTTGGATTCCAGGACCAGGTGCTATACTGTGTTCCAAACATTTTCAA
GAAAGTGACTTTGAGTCATATGGCATAAGAAGAAAGCTGAAAAAAGGAGCTGTGCCTTCTGTTTCTCTAT
ACAAGATTCCTCAAGGTGTACATCTTAAAGGTAAAGCAAGACAAAAAATCCTAAAACAACCTCTTCCAGA
CAATTCTCAAGAAGTTGCTACTGAGGACCATAACTATAGTTTAAAGACACCTTTGACGATAGGTGCAGAG
AAACTGGCTGAGGTGCAACAAATGTTACAAGTGTCCAAAAAAAGACTTATCTCCGTAAAGAACTACAGGA
TGATCAAGAAGAGAAAGGGTTTACGATTAATTGATGCACTTGTAGAAGAGAAACTACTTTCTGAAGAAAC
AGAGTGTCTGCTACGAGCTCAATTTTCAGATTTTAAGTGGGAGTTATATAATTGGAGAGAAACAGATGAG
TACTCCGCAGAAATGAAACAATTTGCATGTACACTCTACTTGTGCAGTAGCAAAGTCTATGATTATGTAA
GAAAGATTCTTAAGCTGCCTCATTCTTCCATCCTCAGAACGTGGTTATCCAAATGCCAACCCAGTCCAGG
TTTCAACAGCAACATTTTTTCTTTTCTTCAACGAAGAGTAGAGAATGGAGATCAGCTCTATCAATACTGT
TCATTGTTAATAAAAAGTATGCCTCTCAAGCAACAGCTTCAGTGGGATCCTAGCAGTCACAGTTTGCAGG
GGTTTATGGACTTTGGTCTTGGAAAACTTGATGCTGATGAAACGCCACTTGCTTCAGAAACTGTTTTGTT
AATGGCAGTGGGTATTTTTGGCCATTGGAGAACACCTCTTGGTTATTTTTTTGTAAACAGAGCATCTGGA
TATTTGCAGGCTCAGCTGCTTCGTCTGACTATTGGTAAACTGAGTGACATAGGAATCACAGTTCTGGCTG
TTACATCTGATGCCACAGCACATAGTGTTCAGATGGCAAAAGCATTGGGGATACATATTGATGGAGACGA
CATGAAATGTACATTTCAGCATCCTTCATCTTCTAGTCAACAGATTGCATACTTCTTTGACTCTTGCCAC
TTGCTAAGATTAATAAGAAATGCATTTCAGAATTTTCAAAGCATTCAGTTTATTAATGGTATAGCACATT
GGCAGCACCTCGTGGAGTTAGTAGCACTGGAGGAACAGGAATTATCAAATATGGAAAGAATACCAAGTAC
ACTTGCAAATTTGAAAAATCATGTACTGAAAGTGAATAGTGCCACCCAACTCTTTAGTGAGAGTGTAGCC
AGTGCATTAGAATATTTGTTATCCTTAGACCTGCCACCTTTTCAAAACTGTATTGGTACCATCCATTTTT
TACGTTTAATTAACAATCTGTTTGACATCTTTAATAGTAGGAACTGTTATGGAAAGGGACTTAAAGGGCC
TCTGTTGCCTGAAACTTACAGTAAAATAAACCACGTGTTAATTGAAGCCAAGACTATTTTTGTTACATTA
TCTGACACTAGCAATAATCAAATAATTAAAGGTAAGCAAAAACTAGGATTCCTGGGATTTTTGCTCAATG
CTGAGAGCTTAAAATGGCTCTACCAAAATTATGTTTTCCCAAAGGTCATGCCTTTTCCTTATCTTCTGAC
TTACAAATTCAGTCATGATCATCTGGAATTATTTCTAAAGATGCTTAGGCAGGTATTAGTAACAAGTTCT
AGCCCTACCTGCATGGCATTCCAGAAAGCTTACTATAATTTGGAGACCAGATACAAATTTCAAGATGAAG
TTTTTCTAAGCAAAGTAAGCATCTTTGACATTTCAATTGCTCGAAGGAAAGACTTGGCGCTTTGGACAGT
TCAACGTCAGTATGGTGTCAGCGTTACAAAGACTGTCTTTCACGAAGAGGGTATTTGTCAAGACTGGTCT
CATTGTTCACTAAGTGAGGCATTACTAGACCTGTCAGATCATAGGCGAAATCTCATCTGTTATGCTGGTT
ATGTTGCAAACAAGTTATCAGCTCTTTTAACTTGTGAGGACTGCATCACTGCACTGTATGCATCGGATCT
CAAAGCCTCTAAAATTGGGTCACTATTATTTGTTAAAAAGAAGAATGGTTTGCATTTTCCTTCAGAAAGT
CTGTGTCGGGTCATAAATATTTGTGAGCGAGTTGTAAGAACCCATTCAAGAATGGCAATTTTTGAACTAG
TTTCTAAACAAAGGGAATTGTATCTTCAACAGAAAATATTATGTGAGCTTTCTGGGCATATTAATCTTTT
TGTAGATGTGAATAAGCATCTCTTTGATGGAGAAGTGTGTGCCATCAATCACTTTGTCAAGTTGCTAAAG
GATATAATAATCTGTTTCTTAAATATCAGAGCTAAAAATGTTGCACAGAATCCTTTAAAACATCATTCAG
AGAGAACTGATATGAAAACTTTATCAAGGAAACACTGGTCATCTGTACAGGATTATAAATGTTCAAGTTT
TGCTAATACCAGTAGTAAATTCAGGCATTTGCTAAGTAACGATGGATATCCATTCAAATAGTAATGAACT
AGTCCGTAACTTGAAAGTATTTCGATTTCTTGGCTTTATATATCTTGTGGAAAGGACGACACTAACTATT
GTAGGGATACGGT
