>Addgene plasmid #142466 | TFORF0155 | depositor partial sequence | sequence record 279537 | Barcode
CACTAACTATTGTAGGGATACGGT
